>Addgene plasmid #99067 | pRRG203-notum | addgene full sequence | sequence record 191810 | Addgene NGS Result
AGGATCTTCTTGAGATCCTTTTTTTCTGCGCGTAATCTGCTGCTTGCAAACAAAAAAACCACCGCTACCA
GCGGTGGTTTGTTTGCCGGATCAAGAGCTACCAACTCTTTTTCCGAAGGTAACTGGCTTCAGCAGAGCGC
AGATACCAAATACTGTTCTTCTAGTGTAGCCGTAGTTAGGCCACCACTTCAAGAACTCTGTAGCACCGCC
TACATACCTCGCTCTGCTAATCCTGTTACCAGTGGCTGCTGCCAGTGGCGATAAGTCGTGTCTTACCGGG
TTGGACTCAAGACGATAGTTACCGGATAAGGCGCAGCGGTCGGGCTGAACGGGGGGTTCGTGCACACAGC
CCAGCTTGGAGCGAACGACCTACACCGAACTGAGATACCTACAGCGTGAGCTATGAGAAAGCGCCACGCT
TCCCGAAGGGAGAAAGGCGGACAGGTATCCGGTAAGCGGCAGGGTCGGAACAGGAGAGCGCACGAGGGAG
CTTCCAGGGGGAAACGCCTGGTATCTTTATAGTCCTGTCGGGTTTCGCCACCTCTGACTTGAGCGTCGAT
TTTTGTGATGCTCGTCAGGGGGGCGGAGCCTATGGAAAAACGCCAGCAACGCGGCCTTTTTACGGTTCCT
GGCCTTTTGCTGGCCTTTTGCTCACATGTTCTTTCCTGCGTTATCCCCTGATTCTGTGGATAACCGTATT
ACCGCCTTTGAGTGAGCTGATACCGCTCGCCGCAGCCGAACGACCGAGCGCAGCGAGTCAGTGAGCGAGG
AAGCACGCGTCAAAAAACCCCTCAAGACCCGTTTAGAGGCCCCAAGGGGTTATGCTAGGCGCGCCGGATC
CTAATACGACTCACTATAGGGAGATTTAGGTGACACTATAGAAGTGACCTTTTTGACCCAAAACCAGCAT
TTTAAAAAGGTTCATGAAGTAGCTTTTGTTGGATCGAGCGCTGGTGGAATCGGAGTTTTGTTGAATATCG
ATAGGCTGAAAAGACGATTGAAGAAAAAACTTAAACGAAAAGTATTTATTCATGGAATAGTCGATTCAGC
GTGGTTTCTCGATTATCCGGCGTATAGGCAGTCAAACTGTACTAATATTTACGAATGCCCTCCAGAAAAT
GCCCTTAGAAATGGAATGAAATTATGGAATCCTCGAATTCCGAGAAGATGCAAAAAATTCCAAGGTCGTG
GTAGGGAATGGAAATGTTTCATGGGTCCTGTCATATATAGGCACTTGAAAAATCCAATTTTCATTATACA
AAGTCTATTTGATGACGCTCAACTGCAGATGAAGGTCTCCCTTTAGTGAGGGTTAATTCTCCCTATAGTG
AGTCGTATTAGGATCCGGCGCGCCTAGCATAACCCCTTGGGGCCTCTAAACGGGTCTTGAGGGGTTTTTT
GACGCGTCGATTTCGGCCTATTGGTTAAAAAATGAGCTGATTTAACAAAAATTTAACGCGAATTTTAACA
AAATTCAGGGCGCAAGGGCTGCTAAAGGAAGCGGAACACGTAGAAAGCCAGTCCGCAGAAACGGTGCTGA
CCCCGGATGAATGTCAGCTACTGGGCTATCTGGACAAGGGAAAACGCAAGCGCAAAGAGAAAGCAGGTAG
CTTGCAGTGGGCTTACATGGCGATAGCTAGACTGGGCGGTTTTATGGACAGCAAGCGAACCGGAATTGCC
AGCTGGGGCGCCCTCTGGTAAGGTTGGGAAGCCCTGCAAAGTAAACTGGATGGCTTTCTTGCCGCCAATG
ATCTGATGGCGCAGGGGATCAAGATCTGATCAAGAGACAGGATGAGGATCGTTTCGCATGATTGAACAAG
ATGGATTGCACGCAGGTTCTCCGGCCGCTTGGGTGGAGAGGCTATTCGGCTATGACTGGGCACAACAGAC
AATCGGCTGCTCTGATGCCGCCGTGTTCCGGCTGTCAGCGCAGGGGCGCCCGGTTCTTTTTGTCAAGACC
GACCTGTCCGGTGCCCTGAATGAACTGCAGGACGAGGCAGCGCGGCTATCGTGGCTGGCCACGACGGGCG
TTCCTTGCGCAGCTGTGCTCGACGTTGTCACTGAAGCGGGAAGGGACTGGCTGCTATTGGGCGAAGTGCC
GGGGCAGGATCTCCTGTCATCCCACCTTGCTCCTGCCGAGAAAGTATCCATCATGGCTGATGCAATGCGG
CGGCTGCATACGCTTGATCCGGCTACCTGCCCATTCGACCACCAAGCGAAACATCGCATCGAGCGAGCAC
GTACTCGGATGGAAGCCGGTCTTGTCGATCAGGATGATCTGGACGAAGAGCATCAGGGGCTCGCGCCAGC
CGAACTGTTCGCCAGGCTCAAGGCGCGCATGCCCGACGGCGAGGATCTCGTCGTGACCCATGGCGATGCC
TGCTTGCCGAATATCATGGTGGAAAATGGCCGCTTTTCTGGATTCATCGACTGTGGCCGGCTGGGTGTGG
CGGACCGCTATCAGGACATAGCGTTGGCTACCCGTGATATTGCTGAAGAGCTTGGCGGCGAATGGGCTGA
CCGCTTCCTCGTGCTTTACGGTATCGCCGCTCCCGATTCGCAGCGCATCGCCTTCTATCGCCTTCTTGAC
GAGTTCTTCTGAATTGAAAAAGGAAGAGTATGAGTATTCAACATTTCCGTGTCGCCCTTATTCCCTTTTT
TGCGGCATTTTGCCTTCCTGTTTTTGCTCACCCAGAAACGCTGGTGAAAGTAAAAGATGCTGAAGATCAG
TTGGGTGCACGAGTGGGTTACATCGAACTGGATCTCAACAGCGGTAAGATCCTTGAGAGTTTTCGCCCCG
AAGAACGTTTTCCAATGATGAGCACTTTTAAAGTTCTGCTATGTGGCGCGGTATTATCCCGTATTGACGC
CGGGCAAGAGCAACTCGGTCGCCGCATACACTATTCTCAGAATGACTTGGTTGAGTACTCACCAGTCACA
GAAAAGCATCTTACGGATGGCATGACAGTAAGAGAATTATGCAGTGCTGCCATAACCATGAGTGATAACA
CTGCGGCCAACTTACTTCTGACAACGATCGGAGGACCGAAGGAGCTAACCGCTTTTTTGCACAACATGGG
GGATCATGTAACTCGCCTTGATCGTTGGGAACCGGAGCTGAATGAAGCCATACCAAACGACGAGCGTGAC
ACCACGATGCCTGTAGCAATGGCAACAACGTTGCGCAAACTATTAACTGGCGAACTACTTACTCTAGCTT
CCCGGCAACAATTAATAGACTGGATGGAGGCGGATAAAGTTGCAGGACCACTTCTGCGCTCGGCCCTTCC
GGCTGGCTGGTTTATTGCTGATAAATCTGGAGCCGGTGAGCGTGGGTCTCGCGGTATCATTGCAGCACTG
GGGCCAGATGGTAAGCCCTCCCGTATCGTAGTTATCTACACGACGGGGAGCCAGGCAACTATGGATGAAC
GAAATAGACAGATCGCTGAGATAGGTGCCTCACTGATTAAGCATTGGTAACTGTCAGACCAAGTTTACTC
ATATATACTTTAGATTGATTTAAAACTTCATTTTTAATTTAAAAGGATCTAGGTGAAGATCCTTTTTGAT
AATCTCATGACCAAAATCCCTTAACGTGAGTTTTCGTTCCACTGAGCGTCAGACCCCGTAGAAAAGATCA
A
Features (pLannotate 1.2.2; 13 found; start..end, strand, type, name):
     10..598     +  rep_origin     ori: high-copy-number ColE1/pMB1/pBR322/pUC origin of replication
    781..828     -  terminator     T7 terminator: transcription terminator for bacteriophage T7 RNA polymerase
    842..860     +  promoter       T7 promoter: promoter for bacteriophage T7 RNA polymerase
    864..882     +  promoter       SP6 promoter: promoter for bacteriophage SP6 RNA polymerase
    872..1291    +  CDS            notum (fragment): NOTUM_SCHMD - Experimental evidence at transcript level: Swiss-Prot protein existence level 2. Carboxylesterase that acts as a key negative regulator of the Wnt signaling pathway (PubMed:21566195). Acts by specifically mediating depalmitoleoylation of WNT proteins. Serine palmitoleoylation of WNT proteins is required for efficient binding to frizzled receptors (By similarity). Promotes head regeneration following amputation by inhibiting the Wnt signaling pathway. From Schmidtea mediterranea (Freshwater planarian flatworm).
   1300..1318    -  promoter       T3 promoter: promoter for bacteriophage T3 RNA polymerase
   1322..1340    -  promoter       T7 promoter: promoter for bacteriophage T7 RNA polymerase
   1354..1401    +  terminator     T7 terminator: transcription terminator for bacteriophage T7 RNA polymerase
   1408..1474    +  rep_origin     M13 ori (fragment): M13 bacteriophage origin of replication; arrow indicates direction of (+) strand synthesis
   1477..1776    +  CDS            tnpA (fragment): TN5P_ECOLX - Also known as tnp. Experimental evidence at protein level: Swiss-Prot protein existence level 1. Mediates transposition of transposon Tn5 by a 'cut and paste' mechanism. First, the monomeric transposase binds the 19 bp inverted DNA repeats flanking the transposon. Then, dimerization of the DNA- bound transposase creates a synaptic DNA complex. After nicking of the first DNA strand, excision of the transposon proceeds through a series of intermediates. The transposase then mediates the insertion of the transposon at a new site by strand transfer. The activity of the wild- type tran
   1808..2599    +  CDS            neo: KKA2_KLEPN - Also known as kan, nptII. Experimental evidence at protein level: Swiss-Prot protein existence level 1. Resistance to kanamycin, neomycin, paromomycin, ribostamycin, butirosin and gentamicin B. From Klebsiella pneumoniae.
   2603..2619    +  promoter       AmpR promoter (fragment): bla
   2620..3480    +  CDS            AmpR: β-lactamase; bla; confers resistance to ampicillin, carbenicillin, and related antibiotics
