[The description below was written by a language model from this plasmid's Addgene catalogue record and pLannotate feature annotations shown in this document.]
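Description:
pRRG203-notum is a small bacterial plasmid (about 3.6 kb in the sequenced record) built on the pJC53.2 backbone, a T/A cloning vector designed for in vitro transcription of double-stranded RNA and of sense or antisense riboprobes. It is propagated at high copy number in E. coli from a ColE1/pUC-type origin and carries two selectable markers, a neo/nptII kanamycin resistance gene and the bla ampicillin resistance gene. Short annotated fragments of an M13 origin and of the Tn5 transposase gene lie upstream of the kanamycin marker. They appear to be remnants carried along with backbone components rather than functional parts.

The payload is a roughly 400 bp fragment of the Schmidtea mediterranea notum gene, which encodes a carboxylesterase that negatively regulates Wnt signalling and promotes head regeneration in this planarian. The fragment was inserted at Eam1105I-generated sites that were destroyed during cloning. It sits within a nested, symmetrical arrangement of phage promoters. An SP6 promoter on one side and a T3 promoter on the other face inward, allowing each strand to be transcribed separately to make strand-specific probes for in situ hybridization. Outside these, two convergent T7 promoters allow both strands to be transcribed with T7 polymerase to produce dsRNA for RNA interference. T7 terminators flank the whole cassette on both sides.

The depositor notes that the insert has several mismatches relative to the reference GenBank notum sequence and states that these do not affect function. The plasmid is intended for notum knockdown and for detecting notum expression in planarian regeneration studies.
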