Addgene plasmid #99067: pRRG203-notum
Purpose: dsRNA and riboprobe synthesis for Schmidtea mediterranea notum
Depositing lab: Phillip Newmark. Depositing organization: University of Illinois at Urbana-Champaign. Publication: Follistatin antagonizes activin signaling and acts with notum to direct planarian head regeneration. Roberts-Galbraith RH, Newmark PA. Proc Natl Acad Sci U S A. 2013 Jan 22;110(4):1363-8. doi: 10.1073/pnas.1214053110. Epub 2013 Jan 7. PubMed 23297191.
Backbone
  Vector backbone: pJC53.2
  Backbone manufacturer: Phillip Newmark (Addgene plasmid # 26536)
  Backbone size w/o insert (bp): 3240
  Vector type: T/A Cloning Vector for dsRNA generation and the generation of sense and anti-sense probes
Growth in bacteria
  Bacterial resistance: Ampicillin and Kanamycin, 100 & 50 μg/mL
  Growth temperature: 37°C
  Growth strain: DH5alpha
  Copy number: High Copy
Gene/Insert
  Gene/Insert name: notum in situ probe (alt names: JF725701.1 (Genbank); dd_Smed_v6_24180_0_1)
  Species: Schmidtea mediterranea
  Insert size (bp): 400
  Cloning method: Restriction Enzyme; 5′ cloning site Eam1105I (destroyed during cloning); 3′ cloning site Eam1105I (destroyed during cloning)
  Sequencing primers: 5′ Sp6; 3′ T3
Terms and licenses: Academic/Nonprofit Terms; Industry Terms: Not Available to Industry
Depositor comments: Note: The notum insert contains several mismatches compared to JF725701.1. The depositor has confirmed this does not affect plasmid function.
How to cite: pRRG203-notum was a gift from Phillip Newmark (Addgene plasmid # 99067 ; http://n2t.net/addgene:99067 ; RRID:Addgene_99067)
